>Addgene plasmid #121780 | KZ501: pMVP (L3-L2) P2A-Puro + polyA | addgene full sequence | sequence record 237276 | Addgene NGS Result
CTTTCCTGCGTTATCCCCTGATTCTGTGGATAACCGTATTACCGCCTTTGAGTGAGCTGATACCGCTCGC
CGCAGCCGAACGACCGAGCGCAGCGAGTCAGTGAGCGAGGAAGCGGAAGAGCGCCCAATACGCAAACCGC
CTCTCCCCGCGCGTTGGCCGATTCATTAATGCAGCTGGCACGACAGGTTTCCCGACTGGAAAGCGGGCAG
TGAGCGCAACGCAATTAATACGCGTACCGCTAGCCAGGAAGAGTTTGTAGAAACGCAAAAAGGCCATCCG
TCAGGATGGCCTTCTGCTTAGTTTGATGCCTGGCAGTTTATGGCGGGCGTCCTGCCCGCCACCCTCCGGG
CCGTTGCTTCACAACGTTCAAATCCGCTCCCGGCGGATTTGTCCTACTCAGGAGAGCGTTCACCGACAAA
CAACAGATAAAACGAAAGGCCCAGTCTTCCGACTGAGCCTTTCGTTTTATTTGATGCCTGGCAGTTCCCT
ACTCTCGCGTTAACGCTAGCATGGATGTTTTCCCAGTCACGACGTTGTAAAACGACGGCCAGTCTTAAGC
TCGGGCCCCAAATAATGATTTTATTTTGACTGATAGTGACCTGTTCGTTGCAACAAATTGATGAGCAATG
CTTTTTTATAATGCCAACTTTGTATAATAAAGTTGGTGGCGGATCCGGAGCTACTAATTTCTCTCTGTTA
AAGCAGGCAGGAGATGTGGAGGAGAATCCAGGTCCTAAGGGAATGACCGAGTACAAGCCTACCGTGCGCC
TGGCCACTCGCGATGATGTGCCCCGCGCCGTCCGCACTCTGGCCGCCGCTTTCGCCGACTACCCCGCTAC
CCGGCACACCGTGGACCCCGACCGGCACATCGAGCGTGTGACAGAGTTGCAGGAGCTGTTCCTGACCCGC
GTCGGGCTGGACATCGGCAAGGTGTGGGTAGCCGACGACGGCGCGGCCGTGGCCGTGTGGACTACCCCCG
AGAGCGTTGAGGCCGGCGCCGTGTTCGCCGAGATCGGCCCCCGAATGGCCGAGCTGAGCGGCAGCCGCCT
GGCCGCCCAGCAGCAAATGGAGGGCCTGCTTGCCCCCCATCGTCCCAAGGAGCCTGCCTGGTTTCTGGCC
ACTGTAGGAGTGAGCCCCGACCACCAGGGCAAGGGCTTGGGCAGCGCCGTCGTGTTGCCCGGCGTAGAGG
CCGCCGAACGCGCCGGTGTGCCCGCCTTTCTCGAAACAAGCGCACCAAGAAACCTTCCATTCTACGAGCG
CCTGGGCTTCACCGTGACCGCCGATGTCGAGGTGCCCGAGGGACCTAGGACCTGGTGTATGACACGAAAA
CCTGGCGCCTAAGAATTCTGAAGCTTAGCCTAGAGCTCGCTGATCAGCCTCGACTGTGCCTTCTAGTTGC
CAGCCATCTGTTGTTTGCCCCTCCCCCGTGCCTTCCTTGACCCTGGAAGGTGCCACTCCCACTGTCCTTT
CCTAATAAAATGAGGAAATTGCATCGCATTGTCTGAGTAGGTGTCATTCTATTCTGGGGGGTGGGGTGGG
GCAGGACAGCAAGGGGGAGGATTGGGAAGAGAATAGCAGGCATGCTGGGGAGGTACCTGACCCAGCTTTC
TTGTACAAAGTTGGCATTATAAGAAAGCATTGCTTATCAATTTGTTGCAACGAACAGGTCACTATCAGTC
AAAATAAAATCATTATTTGCCATCCAGCTGCAGGGCGGCCGCGATATCCCCTATAGTGAGTCGTATTACA
TGGTCATAGCTGTTTCCTGGCAGCTCTGGCCCGTGTCTCAAAATCTCTGATGTTACATTGCACAAGATAA
AAATATATCATCATGAACAATAAAACTGTCTGCTTACATAAACAGTAATACAAGGGGTGTTATGAGCCAT
ATTCAACGGGAAACGTCGAGGCCGCGATTAAATTCCAACATGGATGCTGATTTATATGGGTATAAATGGG
CTCGCGATAATGTCGGGCAATCAGGTGCGACAATCTATCGCTTGTATGGGAAGCCCGATGCGCCAGAGTT
GTTTCTGAAACATGGCAAAGGTAGCGTTGCCAATGATGTTACAGATGAGATGGTCAGACTAAACTGGCTG
ACGGAATTTATGCCTCTTCCGACCATCAAGCATTTTATCCGTACTCCTGATGATGCATGGTTACTCACCA
CTGCGATCCCCGGAAAAACAGCATTCCAGGTATTAGAAGAATATCCTGATTCAGGTGAAAATATTGTTGA
TGCGCTGGCAGTGTTCCTGCGCCGGTTGCATTCGATTCCTGTTTGTAATTGTCCTTTTAACAGCGATCGC
GTATTTCGTCTCGCTCAGGCGCAATCACGAATGAATAACGGTTTGGTTGATGCGAGTGATTTTGATGACG
AGCGTAATGGCTGGCCTGTTGAACAAGTCTGGAAAGAAATGCATAAACTTTTGCCATTCTCACCGGATTC
AGTCGTCACTCATGGTGATTTCTCACTTGATAACCTTATTTTTGACGAGGGGAAATTAATAGGTTGTATT
GATGTTGGACGAGTCGGAATCGCAGACCGATACCAGGATCTTGCCATCCTATGGAACTGCCTCGGTGAGT
TTTCTCCTTCATTACAGAAACGGCTTTTTCAAAAATATGGTATTGATAATCCTGATATGAATAAATTGCA
GTTTCATTTGATGCTCGATGAGTTTTTCTAATCAGAATTGGTTAATTGGTTGTAACACTGGCAGAGCATT
ACGCTGACTTGACGGGACGGCGCAAGCTCATGACCAAAATCCCTTAACGTGAGTTACGCGTCGTTCCACT
GAGCGTCAGACCCCGTAGAAAAGATCAAAGGATCTTCTTGAGATCCTTTTTTTCTGCGCGTAATCTGCTG
CTTGCAAACAAAAAAACCACCGCTACCAGCGGTGGTTTGTTTGCCGGATCAAGAGCTACCAACTCTTTTT
CCGAAGGTAACTGGCTTCAGCAGAGCGCAGATACCAAATACTGTTCTTCTAGTGTAGCCGTAGTTAGGCC
ACCACTTCAAGAACTCTGTAGCACCGCCTACATACCTCGCTCTGCTAATCCTGTTACCAGTGGCTGCTGC
CAGTGGCGATAAGTCGTGTCTTACCGGGTTGGACTCAAGACGATAGTTACCGGATAAGGCGCAGCGGTCG
GGCTGAACGGGGGGTTCGTGCACACAGCCCAGCTTGGAGCGAACGACCTACACCGAACTGAGATACCTAC
AGCGTGAGCTATGAGAAAGCGCCACGCTTCCCGAAGGGAGAAAGGCGGACAGGTATCCGGTAAGCGGCAG
GGTCGGAACAGGAGAGCGCACGAGGGAGCTTCCAGGGGGAAACGCCTGGTATCTTTATAGTCCTGTCGGG
TTTCGCCACCTCTGACTTGAGCGTCGATTTTTGTGATGCTCGTCAGGGGGGCGGAGCCTATGGAAAAACG
CCAGCAACGCGGCCTTTTTACGGTTCCTGGCCTTTTGCTGGCCTTTTGCTCACATGTT
Features (pLannotate 1.2.2; 11 found; start..end, strand, type, name):
    121..213     +  CDS            lacI (fragment): lac repressor; lacI; The lac repressor binds to the lac operator to inhibit transcription in E. coli. This inhibition can be relieved by adding lactose or isopropyl-β-D-thiogalactopyranoside (IPTG).
    268..295     -  terminator     rrnB T2 terminator: transcription terminator T2 from the E. coli rrnB gene
    427..470     +  terminator     rrnB T1 terminator: Escherichia coli rrnB; transcription terminator T1 from the E. coli rrnB gene
    517..553     -  CDS            lacZα (fragment): LacZα fragment of β-galactosidase; lacZ fragment
    570..665     +  protein_bind   attL3: mutant version of attL; recombination site for the Gateway® LR reaction LR Clonase™
    743..1342    +  CDS            PuroR: puromycin N-acetyltransferase confers resistance to puromycin
   1384..1495    +  polyA_signal   bGH poly(A) signal: bovine growth hormone polyadenylation signal
   1600..1699    -  protein_bind   attL2: mutant version of attL; recombination site for the Gateway® LR reaction LR Clonase™
   1730..1748    -  promoter       T7 promoter: promoter for bacteriophage T7 RNA polymerase
   1882..2691    +  CDS            KanR: aminoglycoside phosphotransferase; aph(3')-Ia; confers resistance to kanamycin in bacteria or G418 (Geneticin®) in eukaryotes
   2838..3426    +  rep_origin     ori: high-copy-number ColE1/pMB1/pBR322/pUC origin of replication
