[The description below was written by a language model from this plasmid's Addgene catalogue record and pLannotate feature annotations shown in this document.]
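Description:
KZ501: pMVP (L3-L2) P2A-Puro + polyA is a MultiSite Gateway Pro entry plasmid from the pMVP modular cloning platform, built in the Invitrogen pDONR221 P3-P2 backbone. It is a small (about 3.5 kb), high-copy bacterial plasmid maintained through a ColE1/pUC-type origin and selected with kanamycin via an aminoglycoside phosphotransferase gene. As is usual for pDONR-derived backbones, rrnB T1 and T2 transcription terminators sit upstream of the recombination cassette to insulate it from read-through. A T7 promoter and M13 primer sites flank the cassette for sequence verification. The short lacI and lacZα fragments in the annotation appear to be backbone remnants, not functional genes.

The payload is a 933 bp synthetic module bounded by attL3 and attL2 sites, so it occupies the final (3′) position in a three- or four-component LR Clonase assembly. It contains a P2A self-cleaving peptide sequence followed by the puromycin N-acetyltransferase coding sequence and a bovine growth hormone polyadenylation signal. The P2A element itself was not called by the automated annotation but, per the record, presumably lies between attL3 and PuroR. The module carries no promoter of its own. When recombined downstream of a gene of interest supplied from a neighbouring entry plasmid, with a promoter provided by another component of the assembly, it yields a single transcript in which the gene of interest is joined in frame to PuroR through P2A. Ribosomal skipping at P2A then produces the two proteins separately, which couples puromycin resistance to transgene expression, while the bGH signal terminates the transcript. The plasmid therefore serves as a building block for assembling selectable transgene expression vectors, not as an expression construct in itself.
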