Addgene plasmid #121780: KZ501: pMVP (L3-L2) P2A-Puro + polyA
Purpose: pMVP L3-L2 entry plasmid, contains Puro-P2A + polyA for 3- or 4-component MultiSite Gateway Pro assembly. Allows expression of C-term Puro selection marker linked by P2A to gene of interest.
Depositing lab: Christopher Newgard. Depositing organization: Duke University. Publication: Creation of versatile cloning platforms for transgene expression and dCas9-based epigenome editing. Haldeman JM, Conway AE, Arlotto ME, Slentz DH, Muoio DM, Becker TC, Newgard CB. Nucleic Acids Res. 2018 Dec 27. pii: 5264291. doi: 10.1093/nar/gky1286. PubMed 30590691.
Backbone
  Vector backbone: pDONR221 P3-P2
  Backbone manufacturer: Invitrogen
  Backbone size w/o insert (bp): 2555
  Vector type: Synthetic Biology ; pMVP Gateway Entry Plasmid
Growth in bacteria
  Bacterial resistance: Kanamycin, 50 μg/mL
  Growth temperature: 37°C
  Growth strain: DH5alpha
  Copy number: High Copy
Gene/Insert
  Gene/Insert name: P2A-Puro + polyA
  Species: Synthetic
  Insert size (bp): 933
  Cloning method: Gateway Cloning
  Sequencing primers: 5′ M13F; 3′ M13R
Terms and licenses: Academic/Nonprofit Terms; Industry Terms: Not Available to Industry
How to cite: KZ501: pMVP (L3-L2) P2A-Puro + polyA was a gift from Christopher Newgard (Addgene plasmid # 121780 ; http://n2t.net/addgene:121780 ; RRID:Addgene_121780)
